>Addgene plasmid #216230 | pET151-GyrA_F164R238 | addgene full sequence | sequence record 430357 | Addgene NGS Result
CCCGTATGATTGAGAAAATTGCCGAACTGGTTCGCGATAAAAAGATTGATGGTATTACCGATCTGCGTGA
TGAAACCAGCTTAGGCACCGGTGTTCGTGTTGTTATTGATGTTCGTAAAGATGCAAATGCCAGCGTGATT
CTGAACAACCTGTATAAACAGACACCGCTGCAGACCAGCTTTGGTGTTAATATGATTGCACTGGTTAATG
GTCGTCCGAAACTGATCAATCTGAAAGAAGCACTGGTTCACTATCTGGAACATCAGAAAACCGTTGTTCG
TCGTCGTACCCAGTATAATCTGCGTAAAGCAAAAGATCGTGCCCATATTCTGGAAGGTCTGCGTATTGCC
CTGGATCATATTGATGAAATTATCAGCACCATTCGCGAAAGCGATACCGATAAAGTTGCAATGGAAAGCC
TGCAGCAGCGTTTTAAACTGAGCGAAAAACAGGCACAGGCAATTCTGGATATGCGTCTGCGTCGTCTGAC
CGGTCTGGAACGCGACAAAATTGAAGCAGAATATAATGAGCTGCTGAACTATATCAGCGAACTGGAAGCC
ATTCTGGCAGATGAAGAAGTTCTGCTGCAGCTGGTACGTGATGAACTGACAGAAATTCGTGATCGTTTTG
GTGATGATCGTCGTACGGAAATTCAGTTAGGTGGTTTTGAAAACCTGGAAGATGAGGATCTGATTCCGGA
AGAACAAATTGTTATTACGCTGAGCCACAACAACTACATTAAACGCCTGCCGGTTAGCACCTATCGTGCA
CAGAATCGCGGTGGTCGTGGTGTTCAGGGCATGAATACCCTGGAAGAAGATTTTGTTAGCCAGCTGGTTA
CCCTGAGCACCCATGATCACGTTCTGTTTTTCACCAATAAAGGTCGCGTGTATAAACTGAAAGGTTATGA
AGTGCCGGAACTGAGCCGTCAGAGCAAAGGTATTCCGGTTGTTAATGCAATTGAGCTGGAAAACGATGAA
GTGATTAGCACCATGATTGCCGTTAAAGATCTGGAAAGCGAAGATAACTTTCTGGTGTTTGCAACCAAAC
GTGGTGTTGTTAAACGTAGCGCACTGAGCAATTTTTCTCGCATTAATCGCAATGGCAAAATCGCCATTAG
CTTTCGTGAAGATGATGAGCTGATCGCAGTGCGTCTGACCAGCGGTCAAGAAGATATTCTGATTGGCACC
AGCCATGCAAGCCTGATTCGTTTTCCTGAAAGCACCCTGCGTCCGCTGGGTCGTACCGCAACCGGTGTTA
AAGGTATTACCCTGCGCGAAGGTGATGAAGTTGTTGGTCTGGATGTTGCACATGCAAATAGCGTTGATGA
AGTGCTGGTTGTGACCGAAAATGGTTATGGTAAACGTACACCGGTGAATGATTATCGTCTGAGCAATCGT
GGTGGTAAAGGCATTAAAACCGCAACCATTACCGAACGTAATGGTAATGTTGTTTGCATTACCACCGTTA
CCGGTGAAGAGGACCTGATGATTGTTACCAATGCCGGTGTTATTATTCGCCTGGATGTGGCAGATATTAG
TCAGAATGGTCGTGCAGCACAGGGTGTTCGTCTGATTCGTCTGGGTGATGACCAGTTTGTTAGCACCGTT
GCAAAAGTTAAAGAAGATGCAGAGGACGAAACCAACGAAGATGAACAGAGCACCAGCACCGTTAGCGAAG
ATGGCACCGAACAGCAGCGTGAAGCAGTTGTGAATGATGAAACACCGGGTAATGCCATTCATACCGAAGT
TATTGATAGCGAAGAAAATGATGAAGATGGTCGTATTGAAGTGCGTCAGGATTTCATGGATCGTGTTGAA
GAGGATATTCAGCAGAGCAGTGATGAAGAAAAGGGCGAGCTCAGATCCGGCTGCTAACAAAGCCCGAAAG
GAAGCTGAGTTGGCTGCTGCCACCGCTGAGCAATAACTAGCATAACCCCTTGGGGCCTCTAAACGGGTCT
TGAGGGGTTTTTTGCTGAAAGGAGGAACTATATCCGGATATCCCGCAAGAGGCCCGGCAGTACCGGCATA
ACCAAGCCTATGCCTACAGCATCCAGGGTGACGGTGCCGAGGATGACGATGAGCGCATTGTTAGATTTCA
TACACGGTGCCTGACTGCGTTAGCAATTTAACTGTGATAAACTACCGCATTAAAGCTAGCTTATCGATGA
TAAGCTGTCAAACATGAGAATTAATTCTTGAAGACGAAAGGGCCTCGTGATACGCCTATTTTTATAGGTT
AATGTCATGATAATAATGGTTTCTTAGACGTCAGGTGGCACTTTTCGGGGAAATGTGCGCGGAACCCCTA
TTTGTTTATTTTTCTAAATACATTCAAATATGTATCCGCTCATGAGACAATAACCCTGATAAATGCTTCA
ATAATATTGAAAAAGGAAGAGTATGAGTATTCAACATTTCCGTGTCGCCCTTATTCCCTTTTTTGCGGCA
TTTTGCCTTCCTGTTTTTGCTCACCCAGAAACGCTGGTGAAAGTAAAAGATGCTGAAGATCAGTTGGGTG
CACGAGTGGGTTACATCGAACTGGATCTCAACAGCGGTAAGATCCTTGAGAGTTTTCGCCCCGAAGAACG
TTTTCCAATGATGAGCACTTTTAAAGTTCTGCTATGTGGCGCGGTATTATCCCGTGTTGACGCCGGGCAA
GAGCAACTCGGTCGCCGCATACACTATTCTCAGAATGACTTGGTTGAGTACTCACCAGTCACAGAAAAGC
ATCTTACGGATGGCATGACAGTAAGAGAATTATGCAGTGCTGCCATAACCATGAGTGATAACACTGCGGC
CAACTTACTTCTGACAACGATCGGAGGACCGAAGGAGCTAACCGCTTTTTTGCACAACATGGGGGATCAT
GTAACTCGCCTTGATCGTTGGGAACCGGAGCTGAATGAAGCCATACCAAACGACGAGCGTGACACCACGA
TGCCTGCAGCAATGGCAACAACGTTGCGCAAACTATTAACTGGCGAACTACTTACTCTAGCTTCCCGGCA
ACAATTAATAGACTGGATGGAGGCGGATAAAGTTGCAGGACCACTTCTGCGCTCGGCCCTTCCGGCTGGC
TGGTTTATTGCTGATAAATCTGGAGCCGGTGAGCGTGGGTCTCGCGGTATCATTGCAGCACTGGGGCCAG
ATGGTAAGCCCTCCCGTATCGTAGTTATCTACACGACGGGGAGTCAGGCAACTATGGATGAACGAAATAG
ACAGATCGCTGAGATAGGTGCCTCACTGATTAAGCATTGGTAACTGTCAGACCAAGTTTACTCATATATA
CTTTAGATTGATTTAAAACTTCATTTTTAATTTAAAAGGATCTAGGTGAAGATCCTTTTTGATAATCTCA
TGACCAAAATCCCTTAACGTGAGTTTTCGTTCCACTGAGCGTCAGACCCCGTAGAAAAGATCAAAGGATC
TTCTTGAGATCCTTTTTTTCTGCGCGTAATCTGCTGCTTGCAAACAAAAAAACCACCGCTACCAGCGGTG
GTTTGTTTGCCGGATCAAGAGCTACCAACTCTTTTTCCGAAGGTAACTGGCTTCAGCAGAGCGCAGATAC
CAAATACTGTCCTTCTAGTGTAGCCGTAGTTAGGCCACCACTTCAAGAACTCTGTAGCACCGCCTACATA
CCTCGCTCTGCTAATCCTGTTACCAGTGGCTGCTGCCAGTGGCGATAAGTCGTGTCTTACCGGGTTGGAC
TCAAGACGATAGTTACCGGATAAGGCGCAGCGGTCGGGCTGAACGGGGGGTTCGTGCACACAGCCCAGCT
TGGAGCGAACGACCTACACCGAACTGAGATACCTACAGCGTGAGCTATGAGAAAGCGCCACGCTTCCCGA
AGGGAGAAAGGCGGACAGGTATCCGGTAAGCGGCAGGGTCGGAACAGGAGAGCGCACGAGGGAGCTTCCA
GGGGGAAACGCCTGGTATCTTTATAGTCCTGTCGGGTTTCGCCACCTCTGACTTGAGCGTCGATTTTTGT
GATGCTCGTCAGGGGGGCGGAGCCTATGGAAAAACGCCAGCAACGCGGCCTTTTTACGGTTCCTGGCCTT
TTGCTGGCCTTTTGCTCACATGTTCTTTCCTGCGTTATCCCCTGATTCTGTGGATAACCGTATTACCGCC
TTTGAGTGAGCTGATACCGCTCGCCGCAGCCGAACGACCGAGCGCAGCGAGTCAGTGAGCGAGGAAGCGG
AAGAGCGCCTGATGCGGTATTTTCTCCTTACGCATCTGTGCGGTATTTCACACCGCAATGGTGCACTCTC
AGTACAATCTGCTCTGATGCCGCATAGTTAAGCCAGTATACACTCCGCTATCGCTACGTGACTGGGTCAT
GGCTGCGCCCCGACACCCGCCAACACCCGCTGACGCGCCCTGACGGGCTTGTCTGCTCCCGGCATCCGCT
TACAGACAAGCTGTGACCGTCTCCGGGAGCTGCATGTGTCAGAGGTTTTCACCGTCATCACCGAAACGCG
CGAGGCAGCTGCGGTAAAGCTCATCAGCGTGGTCGTGAAGCGATTCACAGATGTCTGCCTGTTCATCCGC
GTCCAGCTCGTTGAGTTTCTCCAGAAGCGTTAATGTCTGGCTTCTGATAAAGCGGGCCATGTTAAGGGCG
GTTTTTTCCTGTTTGGTCACTGATGCCTCCGTGTAAGGGGGATTTCTGTTCATGGGGGTAATGATACCGA
TGAAACGAGAGAGGATGCTCACGATACGGGTTACTGATGATGAACATGCCCGGTTACTGGAACGTTGTGA
GGGTAAACAACTGGCGGTATGGATGCGGCGGGACCAGAGAAAAATCACTCAGGGTCAATGCCAGCGCTTC
GTTAATACAGATGTAGGTGTTCCACAGGGTAGCCAGCAGCATCCTGCGATGCAGATCCGGAACATAATGG
TGCAGGGCGCTGACTTCCGCGTTTCCAGACTTTACGAAACACGGAAACCGAAGACCATTCATGTTGTTGC
TCAGGTCGCAGACGTTTTGCAGCAGCAGTCGCTTCACGTTCGCTCGCGTATCGGTGATTCATTCTGCTAA
CCAGTAAGGCAACCCCGCCAGCCTAGCCGGGTCCTCAACGACAGGAGCACGATCATGCGCACCCGTGGCC
AGGACCCAACGCTGCCCGAGATGCGCCGCGTGCGGCTGCTGGAGATGGCGGACGCGATGGATATGTTCTG
CCAAGGGTTGGTTTGCGCATTCACAGTTCTCCGCAAGAATTGATTGGCTCCAATTCTTGGAGTGGTGAAT
CCGTTAGCGAGGTGCCGCCGGCTTCCATTCAGGTCGAGGTGGCCCGGCTCCATGCACCGCGACGCAACGC
GGGGAGGCAGACAAGGTATAGGGCGGCGCCTACAATCCATGCCAACCCGTTCCATGTGCTCGCCGAGGCG
GCATAAATCGCCGTGACGATCAGCGGTCCAATGATCGAAGTTAGGCTGGTAAGAGCCGCGAGCGATCCTT
GAAGCTGTCCCTGATGGTCGTCATCTACCTGCCTGGACAGCATGGCCTGCAACGCGGGCATCCCGATGCC
GCCGGAAGCGAGAAGAATCATAATGGGGAAGGCCATCCAGCCTCGCGTCGCGAACGCCAGCAAGACGTAG
CCCAGCGCGTCGGCCGCCATGCCGGCGATAATGGCCTGCTTCTCGCCGAAACGTTTGGTGGCGGGACCAG
TGACGAAGGCTTGAGCGAGGGCGTGCAAGATTCCGAATACCGCAAGCGACAGGCCGATCATCGTCGCGCT
CCAGCGAAAGCGGTCCTCGCCGAAAATGACCCAGAGCGCTGCCGGCACCTGTCCTACGAGTTGCATGATA
AAGAAGACAGTCATAAGTGCGGCGACGATAGTCATGCCCCGCGCCCACCGGAAGGAGCTGACTGGGTTGA
AGGCTCTCAAGGGCATCGGTCGAGATCCCGGTGCCTAATGAGTGAGCTAACTTACATTAATTGCGTTGCG
CTCACTGCCCGCTTTCCAGTCGGGAAACCTGTCGTGCCAGCTGCATTAATGAATCGGCCAACGCGCGGGG
AGAGGCGGTTTGCGTATTGGGCGCCAGGGTGGTTTTTCTTTTCACCAGTGAGACGGGCAACAGCTGATTG
CCCTTCACCGCCTGGCCCTGAGAGAGTTGCAGCAAGCGGTCCACGCTGGTTTGCCCCAGCAGGCGAAAAT
CCTGTTTGATGGTGGTTAACGGCGGGATATAACATGAGCTGTCTTCGGTATCGTCGTATCCCACTACCGA
GATATCCGCACCAACGCGCAGCCCGGACTCGGTAATGGCGCGCATTGCGCCCAGCGCCATCTGATCGTTG
GCAACCAGCATCGCAGTGGGAACGATGCCCTCATTCAGCATTTGCATGGTTTGTTGAAAACCGGACATGG
CACTCCAGTCGCCTTCCCGTTCCGCTATCGGCTGAATTTGATTGCGAGTGAGATATTTATGCCAGCCAGC
CAGACGCAGACGCGCCGAGACAGAACTTAATGGGCCCGCTAACAGCGCGATTTGCTGGTGACCCAATGCG
ACCAGATGCTCCACGCCCAGTCGCGTACCGTCTTCATGGGAGAAAATAATACTGTTGATGGGTGTCTGGT
CAGAGACATCAAGAAATAACGCCGGAACATTAGTGCAGGCAGCTTCCACAGCAATGGCATCCTGGTCATC
CAGCGGATAGTTAATGATCAGCCCACTGACGCGTTGCGCGAGAAGATTGTGCACCGCCGCTTTACAGGCT
TCGACGCCGCTTCGTTCTACCATCGACACCACCACGCTGGCACCCAGTTGATCGGCGCGAGATTTAATCG
CCGCGACAATTTGCGACGGCGCGTGCAGGGCCAGACTGGAGGTGGCAACGCCAATCAGCAACGACTGTTT
GCCCGCCAGTTGTTGTGCCACGCGGTTGGGAATGTAATTCAGCTCCGCCATCGCCGCTTCCACTTTTTCC
CGCGTTTTCGCAGAAACGTGGCTGGCCTGGTTCACCACGCGGGAAACGGTCTGATAAGAGACACCGGCAT
ACTCTGCGACATCGTATAACGTTACTGGTTTCACATTCACCACCCTGAATTGACTCTCTTCCGGGCGCTA
TCATGCCATACCGCGAAAGGTTTTGCGCCATTCGATGGTGTCCGGGATCTCGACGCTCTCCCTTATGCGA
CTCCTGCATTAGGAAGCAGCCCAGTAGTAGGTTGAGGCCGTTGAGCACCGCCGCCGCAAGGAATGGTGCA
TGCAAGGAGATGGCGCCCAACAGTCCCCCGGCCACGGGGCCTGCCACCATACCCACGCCGAAACAAGCGC
TCATGAGCCCGAAGTGGCGAGCCCGATCTTCCCCATCGGTGATGTCGGCGATATAGGCGCCAGCAACCGC
ACCTGTGGCGCCGGTGATGCCGGCCACGATGCGTCCGGCGTAGAGGATCGAGATCTCGATCCCGCGAAAT
TAATACGACTCACTATAGGGGAATTGTGAGCGGATAACAATTCCCCTCTAGAAATAATTTTGTTTAACTT
TAAGAAGGAGATATACATATGCATCATCACCATCACCATGGTAAGCCTATCCCTAACCCTCTCCTCGGTC
TCGATTCTACGGAAAACCTGTATTTTCAGGGAATTGATCCCTTCACCATGGCAGAACTGCCGCAGAGCCG
TATTAATGAACGCAATATTACCAGCGAAATGCGTGAATCCTTTCTGGATTATGCAATGAGCGTTATTGTT
GCACGTGCCCTGCCGGATGTTCGTGATGGTCTGAAACCGGTTCATCGTCGTATTCTGTATGGCCTGAATG
AACAGGGTATGACACCGGATAAAAGCTATAAAAAGAGCGCACGTATTGTCGGTGATGTGATGGGTAAATA
TCATCCGCATGGTGATCTGAGCATTTATGAAGCAATGGTTCGTATGGCACAGGATTTTAGCTATCGTTAT
CCGCTGGTTGATGGTCAGGGTAATTTTGGTAGCATGGATGGTGATGGTGCAGCAGCAATGCGTTATACCG
AAGCACGTATGACAAAAATCACCCTGGAACTGCTGCGTGATATTAACAAAGATACCATCGATTTCATCGA
CAACTATGATGGCAATGAACGTGAACCGAGCGTTCTGCCTGCACGTCTGCCGAATCTGCTGGCAAATGGT
GCAAGCGGTATTGCAGTTGGTATGGCAACCAATATTCCGCCTCATAATCTGACCGAACTGATTAATGGTG
TGCTGAGCCTGAGCAAAAATCCGGATATTAGCATTGCAGAACTGATGGAAGATATTGAAGGTCCTGATTT
TCCGACCGCAGGTCTGATTCTGGGTAAAAGTGGTATTCGTCGTGCATATGAAACAGGTCGTGGTAGCATT
CAGATGCGTAGCCGTGCAGTTATTGAAGAACGTGGTGGTGGTCGTCAGCGTATTGTTGTTACCGAAATTC
CGTTTCAGGTTAACAAAG
Features (pLannotate 1.2.2; 21 found; start..end, strand, type, name):
   1870..1919    +  CDS            SET1 (fragment): solubility-enhancement tag derived from T7 phage gene 10B
   1927..1974    +  terminator     T7 terminator: transcription terminator for bacteriophage T7 RNA polymerase
   1997..2101    -  CDS            TcR (fragment): tetracycline efflux protein; tet; confers resistance to tetracycline
   2158..2181    -  promoter       tet promoter (fragment): E. coli promoter for tetracycline efflux protein gene
   2298..2402    +  promoter       AmpR promoter: bla
   2403..3263    +  CDS            AmpR: β-lactamase; bla; confers resistance to ampicillin, carbenicillin, and related antibiotics
   3434..4022    +  rep_origin     ori: high-copy-number ColE1/pMB1/pBR322/pUC origin of replication
   4208..4347    -  misc_feature   bom: basis of mobility region from pBR322
   4449..4640    -  CDS            rop: Rop protein, which maintains plasmids at low copy number; rop
   4657..5037    +  CDS            YPB1_ECOLX: Protein predicted: Swiss-Prot protein existence level 4. From Escherichia coli.
   5279..5903    -  CDS            TcR (fragment): tetracycline efflux protein; tet; confers resistance to tetracycline
   5918..5939    -  protein_bind   CAP binding site: CAP binding activates transcription in the presence of cAMP. E. coli catabolite activator protein
   5952..7034    -  CDS            lacI: lac repressor; lacI; The lac repressor binds to the lac operator to inhibit transcription in E. coli. This inhibition can be relieved by adding lactose or isopropyl-β-D-thiogalactopyranoside (IPTG).
   7035..7112    -  promoter       lacI promoter: lacI
   7120..7399    -  CDS            TcR (fragment): tetracycline efflux protein; tet; confers resistance to tetracycline
   7421..7439    +  promoter       T7 promoter: promoter for bacteriophage T7 RNA polymerase
   7440..7464    +  protein_bind   lac operator: The lac repressor binds to the lac operator to inhibit transcription in E. coli. This inhibition can be relieved by adding lactose or isopropyl-β-D-thiogalactopyranoside (IPTG). lac repressor encoded by lacI
   7479..7501    +  RBS            RBS: efficient ribosome binding site from bacteriophage T7 gene 10 (Olins and Rangwala, 1989)
   7530..7571    +  CDS            V5 tag: epitope tag from simian virus 5
   7572..7591    +  CDS            TEV site (fragment): tobacco etch virus (TEV) protease recognition and cleavage site
   7608..1850    +  CDS            gyrA (across the origin): GYRA_STAA8 - Experimental evidence at protein level: Swiss-Prot protein existence level 1. A type II topoisomerase that negatively supercoils closed circular double-stranded (ds) DNA in an ATP-dependent manner to modulate DNA topology and maintain chromosomes in an underwound state. Negative supercoiling favors strand separation, and DNA replication, transcription, recombination and repair, all of which involve strand separation. Also able to catalyze the interconversion of other topological isomers of dsDNA rings, including catenanes and knotted rings. Type II topoisomerases break and join 2
