[The description below was written by a language model from this plasmid's Addgene catalogue record and pLannotate feature annotations shown in this document.]
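Description:
pET151-GyrA_F164R238 is a bacterial expression plasmid for producing a mutant form of the *Staphylococcus aureus* USA300 DNA gyrase A subunit (GyrA) in *E. coli*, using a coding sequence codon-optimized for that host and inserted by TOPO cloning. The catalogue lists the backbone as pET101, although the plasmid name and the annotated N-terminal V5 epitope and TEV protease site are more in keeping with a pET151-type vector. It is selected with ampicillin through the β-lactamase (AmpR) gene and replicates from a ColE1/pBR322-family origin. The bom and rop elements are also present; the record calls the plasmid high copy, though rop normally moderates copy number. Remnants of the pBR322 tetracycline resistance gene are annotated only as fragments.

Expression is driven by a T7 promoter followed by a lac operator and the T7 gene 10 ribosome binding site, with a plasmid-borne lacI gene supplying repressor, so transcription depends on T7 RNA polymerase and is inducible with IPTG. A T7 terminator lies downstream. The catalogue records an N-terminal 6xHis tag, which the feature table does not annotate separately. Together with the V5 tag and TEV site preceding gyrA, it would allow affinity purification, detection and tag removal.

The record contains several inconsistencies. The name and purpose cite residues F164 and R238, while the mutation field lists R238S and F168L. The stated total size (7,689 bp) and insert size (1,932 bp) are also smaller than the 8,418 nt sequenced record and its roughly 2.7 kb gyrA annotation. The associated publication concerns an unusual DNA gyrase inhibitor, so the mutant protein is presumably for studying that inhibition, though the record does not say so.
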