Addgene plasmid #216230: pET151-GyrA_F164R238
Purpose: S. aureus USA300 GyrA mutant F164 R238 residues codon-optimized for E. coli
Depositing lab: Eric Brown. Depositing organization: McMaster University. Publication: A platform for predicting mechanism of action based on bacterial transcriptional responses identifies an unusual DNA gyrase inhibitor. French S, Guo ABY, Ellis MJ, Deisinger JP, Johnson JW, Rachwalski K, Piquette ZA, Lluka T, Zary M, Gamage S, Magolan J, Brown ED. Cell Rep. 2024 Apr 4;43(4):114053. doi: 10.1016/j.celrep.2024.114053. PubMed 38578824.
Backbone
  Vector backbone: pET101
  Backbone manufacturer: Thermo
  Backbone size w/o insert (bp): 5800
  Total vector size (bp): 7689
  Vector type: Bacterial Expression
Growth in bacteria
  Bacterial resistance: Ampicillin, 100 μg/mL
  Growth temperature: 37°C
  Growth strain: DH5alpha
  Copy number: High Copy
Gene/Insert
  Gene/Insert name: DNA gyrase (alt name: gyrA)
  Species: S. aureus
  Insert size (bp): 1932
  Mutation: Changed arginine 238 to serine, phenylalanine 168 to leucine
  Promoter: T7
  Tag / fusion protein: 6xHis (N terminal on insert)
  Cloning method: TOPO Cloning
  Sequencing primers: 5′ TAATACGACTCACTATAGGG; 3′ GCTAGTTATTGCTCAGCGG
Terms and licenses: Academic/Nonprofit Terms; Industry Terms: Not Available to Industry
How to cite: pET151-GyrA_F164R238 was a gift from Eric Brown (Addgene plasmid # 216230 ; http://n2t.net/addgene:216230 ; RRID:Addgene_216230)
